>Addgene plasmid #149635 | pBSV2_Psyn-sgRNArodA | addgene full sequence | sequence record 311487 | Addgene NGS Result
GTTAATCTACCTAATATACCAGTTTTAGAGCTAGAAATAGCAAGTTAAAATAAGGCTAGTCCGTTATCAA
CTTGAAAAAGTGGCACCGAGTCGGTGCTTTTTTTGAAGCTTGGGCCCGAACAAAAACTCAAAGCTTGGCA
CTGGCCGTCGTTTTACAACGTCGTGACTGGGAAAACCCTGGCGTTACCCAACTTAATCGCCTTGCAGCAC
ATCCCCCTTTCGCCAGCTGGCGTAATAGCGAAGAGGCCCGCACCGATCGCCCTTCCCAACAGTTGCGCAG
CCTGAATGGCGAATGGCGCGGCCGCTACCCGAGCTTCAAGGAAGATTTCCTATTAAGGTTGAACTTAAGA
GCTTAAGCATAGACGATTTGAAAAAAATTTTAAAACAAACAAAAAATTCTTTAATAAAACAATATGTTGC
GATGTTTAAGGTTTATGATTTAGATTTAAAGTTTAGTGAGGAAGCTATAGATAGAATTGCAGAGCTTACT
TTTAATATGAATCTTGAGAGTGAAAATCTTGGTGCCAGAAGACTTCACGGTGTTATGGAAATAGTGCTTG
CAGATCTTTTTTTTGAAGTGCCTGGCAGTAAGTTGAAAAAATTTGAAATAAACTTGGACTATGTTAATAA
AAAAATACAAATTAACGAACAAAAAGATTTGAATTATTATATAATTTAGTTAAAAGCAATTTTAAATGAG
GGAGGTTTCCATATGAGCCATATTCAACGGGAAACGTCGAGGCCGCGATTAAATTCCAACATGGATGCTG
ATTTATATGGGTATAAATGGGCTCGCGATAATGTCGGGCAATCAGGTGCGACAATCTATCGCTTGTATGG
GAAGCCCGATGCGCCAGAGTTGTTTCTGAAACATGGCAAAGGTAGCGTTGCCAATGATGTTACAGATGAG
ATGGTCAGACTAAACTGGCTGACGGAATTTATGCCTCTTCCGACCATCAAGCATTTTATCCGTACTCCTG
ATGATGCATGGTTACTCACCACTGCGATCCCCGGAAAAACAGCATTCCAGGTATTAGAAGAATATCCTGA
TTCAGGTGAAAATATTGTTGATGCGCTGGCAGTGTTCCTGCGCCGGTTGCATTCGATTCCTGTTTGTAAT
TGTCCTTTTAACAGCGATCGCGTATTTCGTCTCGCTCAGGCGCAATCACGAATGAATAACGGTTTGGTTG
ATGCGAGTGATTTTGATGACGAGCGTAATGGCTGGCCTGTTGAACAAGTCTGGAAAGAAATGCATAAACT
TTTGCCATTCTCACCGGATTCAGTCGTCACTCATGGTGATTTCTCACTTGATAACCTTATTTTTGACGAG
GGGAAATTAATAGGTTGTATTGATGTTGGACGAGTCGGAATCGCAGACCGATACCAGGATCTTGCCATCC
TATGGAACTGCCTCGGTGAGTTTTCTCCTTCATTACAGAAACGGCTTTTTCAAAAATATGGTATTGATAA
TCCTGATATGAATAAATTGCAGTTTCATTTGATGCTCGATGAGTTTTTCTAATCAGAATTGGTTAATTGG
TTGTAACACTGGCAGAGCATTACGCTGACTTGACGGGACGGCGCTTACAATTTCCTGATGCGGTATTTTC
TCCTTACGCATCTGTGCGGTATTTCACACCGCATCAGGTGGCACTTTTCGGGGAAATGTGCGCGGAACCC
CTATTTGTTTATTTTTCTAAATACATTCAAATATGTATCCGCTCATGAGACAATAACCCTGATAAATGCT
TCAATAATAGCACGTGAGGAGGGCCACCATGGCCAAGTTGACCAGTGCCGTTCCGGTGCTCACCGCGCGC
GACGTCGCCGGAGCGGTCGAGTTCTGGACCGACCGGCTCGGGTTCTCCCGGGACTTCGTGGAGGACGACT
TCGCCGGTGTGGTCCGGGACGACGTGACCCTGTTCATCAGCGCGGTCCAGGACCAGGTGGTGCCGGACAA
CACCCTGGCCTGGGTGTGGGTGCGCGGCCTGGACGAGCTGTACGCCGAGTGGTCGGAGGTCGTGTCCACG
AACTTCCGGGACGCCTCCGGGCCGGCCATGACCGAGATCGGCGAGCAGCCGTGGGGGCGGGAGTTCGCCC
TGCGCGACCCGGCCGGCAACTGCGTGCACTTCGTGGCCGAGGAGCAGGACTGACACGTGCTAAAACTTCA
TTTTTAATTTAAAAGGATCTAGGTGAAGATCCTTTTTGATAATCTCATGACCAAAATCCCTTAACGTGAG
TTTTCGTTCCACTGAGCGTCAGACCCCGTAGAAAAGATCAAAGGATCTTCTTGAGATCCTTTTTTTCTGC
GCGTAATCTGCTGCTTGCAAACAAAAAAACCACCGCTACCAGCGGTGGTTTGTTTGCCGGATCAAGAGCT
ACCAACTCTTTTTCCGAAGGTAACTGGCTTCAGCAGAGCGCAGATACCAAATACTGTTCTTCTAGTGTAG
CCGTAGTTAGGCCACCACTTCAAGAACTCTGTAGCACCGCCTACATACCTCGCTCTGCTAATCCTGTTAC
CAGTGGCTGCTGCCAGTGGCGATAAGTCGTGTCTTACCGGGTTGGACTCAAGACGATAGTTACCGGATAA
GGCGCAGCGGTCGGGCTGAACGGGGGGTTCGTGCACACAGCCCAGCTTGGAGCGAACGACCTACACCGAA
CTGAGATACCTACAGCGTGAGCTATGAGAAAGCGCCACGCTTCCCGAAGGGAGAAAGGCGGACAGGTATC
CGGTAAGCGGCAGGGTCGGAACAGGAGAGCGCACGAGGGAGCTTCCAGGGGGAAACGCCTGGTATCTTTA
TAGTCCTGTCGGGTTTCGCCACCTCTGACTTGAGCGTCGATTTTTGTGATGCTCGTCAGGGGGGCGGAGC
CTATGGAAAAACGCCAGCAACGCGGCCTTTTTACGGTTCCTGGCCTTTTGCTGGCCTTTTGCTCACATGT
TCTTTCCTGCACTAGATCCCCGGCAAGTTCATCCTTAGGGTTTTCATATCTCTTAAAAAGTCAATTTCTG
CTTGATTAATTTCTTGTGGATTATTGTTTTTGCGGTTTTTCATTTTTTATCTCCTTGAGTATTGAATTTT
TTCTTATATATAAATATATAGCAAAAACTATTTTTGCCAACTTTTTTACAAAAAATTTTTTATTAAAACA
CTTAGGGCTTTGCTAAATTCTCTTTTAAAAGAACTTAGTAAAGCCCTATGGATTTAAGAACTGATTATAC
TTACGTAGTAAAAATACTACAGATATTAATAGTATAGACCATATCAAAATCATAATCAATTTATATTTAT
CTAAAATTGTAGTCCATACAAAATACAAAAAAATTAGGTTTTTCTAAATTCTATTTTAAAAGAACTTAGT
AACACCTAATCTCTAAATTACTTACAAAATTCTAAAATTAGATTTTTAGTTCTTCATATTTCTTTAAAAG
TTTTTTAAGAAAATCTTTTTGATTTTCAAAAATTTCATGCATCATAAAACTAGTAAATTTGGATTTTTTT
TTGTAAAAATCATAACTTTCTTGGGTTTTAAGTTGAAATCTTAATGGTTTTATTGGATTTTGCCTAGATT
TTTTTAACGCCGGACTTTCTTTATCTTTTATAAAATTATAAGAATTTTTAATACCATTTTCTATTAAATA
ATCTTCTTTTATAAGCCCCTCTTGCAGTGCAGTTGCTAATCTTAAATACTTATACGCTTGAGTTTTTGCT
ACATCAAAGTCTTTTATAAAATCAAGAAAAGTTTTATAACCATCAAATTTATAATATTGATTATCTTTTA
TTTCTTTTAAAATTTTAATATTTTCCACCCTGTGGAATATTTCTTTTTTGAAATTGTCATTTAACTTTTC
CTTTAGTGTCTTGTAATAAGAAATTTTACTTTCATTAATCATTAAATTTTGTTCAACATAAGTATCTATC
TTTTTTGTTAAAACTTTAACAACACGTTTTTTTTCCATAAAAATTTTCCTTTATTTTTGCAACATTTTCC
TTAATTGATATAATTGTTACTATTTTAGATTTTTTAATATCCACTTAAGAATTAATCCCTCACTAGAATA
TTTTTTATTATAGAATTCATATACATGTTTTTCTAAATCTATAAATTTATCAACAATTGCTTTATTATAG
GGTGTATCTATCTTTTCTTTTCTTAATAATCGTCTCATATTCTTTAAATAACAACAAACACTGCCGGTTT
TAAACCTAAATTCTATGTAATATATTTTTGAAAAAGTATATACATTTTCAACCCCGTTTATTTCATACTT
TACAAAAACATTATTTATTGGTTTTCTATAACCATAGTAAATGCCTAAAAATTTGTCCCCGTCTTTCATA
GGATATAGATAAAGTTTTTGAATCTCTGATTTATCTAATAATTTTTCAAAAAAAATTATACACCGCTTTT
GTTTGTTACTAACTACTCTATGCAATGCCTTTAATATTTTTGTGTGATATATATTTTTATCACCTTTTTT
TTCTTTCAGCAGGAAGATACTTTCTTTTGGAAATTTAATTTTTTGTTCATTTATTCTTGCAGCCTTAAGT
CCGATTTTCATATTTAATCCTTATATAGCCTTTCTATTTAATTCTTTTAAACTCAATAAACTTTTTTGGT
TTTTCATTAGTTCTAATAATTCGCAATAATATGTGCAAAACACTTTATTGTATTCTATTTTCTTTTGGTT
ATTCAAATATTCTTTTATAATTGGCTTTAGAAGTTCAATATTTACTTCTTTTTTTAGTTGTTCAATAAGG
ATATTGAAAATGTTTGTTTTTAAATCTTGATAATTTTGTTGAGAATTTTCTTTTTTTCTTTCAATTGACT
TCTCTAATTTACGCTTTATATTGTTTAAATCGCTATATTTATGACTTTCAATAATAAAATGAGGCTTAAA
TTTGTAATTTTCGTATATTTTTTGGAAACTTGTTTCTAATTGTTTAGAATTATATTCATTTTTTTCAAAT
TCTTTTTGAGTGTTGCATAGAATTTCCTTTAATTTTTCTTGTTTTTCTTTCATACAAGATTTAGTAAAAT
GTATATTTTTATTTTTTAGTAATTTAATTTCTATTATTTTTATGATTTTAAGTATTTTGATTATATTATC
TTTATCAATATTTAAATTGAATAAAATTGTAAGAAAAATTGAAAGAATTTTTTTACATAAAAAGTTACAT
TTATTGAAGTAATTTCTTACTTGATACTTTTCTATTTCATTAATCTTTCTTTCTTCTTTTATATTATTTT
TATTATTTAAACACTCCTTTAAATCTACACTCCCATTTTTAGTAAATCTATCTTTAAGGCCCCTTGAAAC
TCTATTTTGAAATCTTAAATCTTTTTTTTCTTGAAAGTATTTATAGATTTTTTGGTAACATTCTTTTTTT
GAAAAATTAAGTTGATAGTATATTTCGGTCCCCAAATTTACCCCTAAGTGTTTGTGATAATTAGTTGTGA
CTTTAAATTCTTTTTCTAATTTGTAAAGGTAATTTTGCAGTGTTTTTAGTTTAACGGGTGTTTGACTATT
TCTTTTAAGGTTTTCATTAAAGTAATAGAGTATGTTTTTTTGTGTGTATTTCTTATATGTTTTATTTATG
TACGCTAGTGTTGAGATAAGGACTACTAATTTATACTGTAATTTATTGTAGCAAGTTGTGGTTTTACTGG
TTTTGTTTATATTAGATAAGTTTTCCATTTATAGCTCCTTGAATACCGGATTTTTTATCTATAAAGTATA
TATATCACAATTTTGATTTAAAAGTAAATTCTTTTTTTAAAAATACAAAAATTTTTTATAAATTATATAG
ACCATGATATTGTATTAATACTAATTGATTTTAATTTAAGGTTGAACTAAAATAAACATAGTTTTGTAGA
AAATAATTTTTCATTATTTTGCTACTTGATATTGGATCGTAAAAATATTAGGGCTTTACAAAGTTCTTTT
AAAAGAGAATTTAGTAAAGCCCTAAGTCTTTTAATAAAAAATTTTTTGTAAAAAAGTTGGCAAAAATAGT
TTTTGCTATATATTTATATATAAGAAAAAATTCAATACTCAAGGAGATAAAAAATGGAAAACTTAAACAA
TAATCCACAAAAAATTAATCAAATAAATAAGCAAACTAATTTTATTGGTTTTGAAAATTTTATAGAACTT
GATAATCAAGTTAATCAAACTAAAGAAAAAAGTAAATTAAGTAAGATAGGTAAGAAATTACCCGGAATAA
GCAGTCAAGTCTAGTGCGGCCGCGCCCAATACGCAAACCGCCTCTCCCCGCGCGTTGGCCGATTCATTAA
TGCAGCTGGCACGACAGGTTTCCCGACTGGAAAGCGGGCAGTGAGCGCAACGCAATTAATGTGAGTTAGC
TCACTCATTAGGCACCCCAGGCTTTACACTTTATGCTTCCGGCTCGTATGTTGTGTGGAATTGTGAGCGG
ATAACAATTTCACACAGGAAACAGCTATGACCATGATTACGAATTCGAGCTCGAATTCTAAAGATCTTTG
ACAGCTAGCTCAGTCCTAGGTATAATACTAGT
Features (pLannotate 1.2.2; 14 found; start..end, strand, type, name):
     22..97      +  misc_RNA       gRNA scaffold: guide RNA scaffold for the Streptococcus pyogenes CRISPR/Cas9 system
    139..293     +  CDS            lacZα (fragment): LacZα fragment of β-galactosidase; lacZ fragment
    272..676     +  CDS            hslU (fragment): HSLU_BORBU - Protein inferred from homology: Swiss-Prot protein existence level 3. ATPase subunit of a proteasome-like degradation complex; this subunit has chaperone activity. The binding of ATP and its subsequent hydrolysis by HslU are essential for unfolding of protein substrates subsequently hydrolyzed by HslV. HslU recognizes the N-terminal part of its protein substrates and unfolds these before they are guided to HslV for hydrolysis. From Borrelia burgdorferi (strain ATCC 35210 / B31 / CIP 102532 / DSM 4680).
    713..1522    +  CDS            KanR: aminoglycoside phosphotransferase; aph(3')-Ia; confers resistance to kanamycin in bacteria or G418 (Geneticin®) in eukaryotes
   1594..1644    -  misc_feature   bom (fragment): basis of mobility region from pBR322
   1671..1759    +  promoter       AmpR promoter (fragment): bla
   1779..2153    +  CDS            BleoR: antibiotic-binding protein; Sh ble from Streptoalloteichus hindustanus; confers resistance to bleomycin, phleomycin, and Zeocin™
   2291..2879    +  rep_origin     ori: high-copy-number ColE1/pMB1/pBR322/pUC origin of replication
   3846..3862    -  promoter       ADH1 promoter (fragment): S. cerevisiae ADH1; promoter for alcohol dehydrogenase 1
   6252..6344    +  CDS            lacI (fragment): lac repressor; lacI; The lac repressor binds to the lac operator to inhibit transcription in E. coli. This inhibition can be relieved by adding lactose or isopropyl-β-D-thiogalactopyranoside (IPTG).
   6357..6378    +  protein_bind   CAP binding site: CAP binding activates transcription in the presence of cAMP. E. coli catabolite activator protein
   6393..6423    +  promoter       lac promoter: promoter for the E. coli lac operon
   6431..6447    +  protein_bind   lac operator: The lac repressor binds to the lac operator to inhibit transcription in E. coli. This inhibition can be relieved by adding lactose or isopropyl-β-D-thiogalactopyranoside (IPTG). lac repressor encoded by lacI
   6508..6542    +  promoter       J23119(SpeI) promoter: bacterial promoter (Registry of Standard Biological Parts BBa J23119) modified to end with an SpeI site
