[The description below was written by a language model from this plasmid's Addgene catalogue record and pLannotate feature annotations shown in this document.]
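Description:
pBSV2_Psyn-sgRNArodA is a 6.5 kb E. coli–Borrelia burgdorferi shuttle plasmid built on the pBSV2_2 backbone and designed to express a single guide RNA against the rodA gene in the Lyme disease spirochete. It belongs to a CRISPR interference toolkit for selective downregulation of B. burgdorferi genes. In E. coli it replicates from a high-copy ColE1/pUC-type origin and is selected with kanamycin through an aph(3')-Ia cassette. The annotated fragment matching B. burgdorferi sequence (called as hslU) lies immediately upstream of the kanamycin gene and may correspond to a borrelial promoter region driving the marker, although the record does not say so. A Sh ble (bleomycin/Zeocin resistance) open reading frame behind a partial bla promoter is also detected, along with remnants of a lac promoter/operator and lacZα region typical of a cloning-site module. A large stretch of roughly 3 kb between the origin and the lac elements carries no meaningful annotation. This would be where the Borrelia replication functions of a pBSV2-type vector are expected, but the feature table does not identify them, and the tiny ADH1 promoter hit there is almost certainly spurious.

The payload spans the circular junction of the sequence record. A constitutive synthetic promoter (Psyn, annotated as the J23119 variant) sits at the end of the record, followed by the 20-nt rodA-targeting spacer and the Streptococcus pyogenes Cas9 guide RNA scaffold at the start. No Cas9 or dCas9 gene is annotated, so the plasmid supplies only the guide. Knockdown of rodA would therefore require dCas9 provided from another source, which the record does not specify.
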