Addgene plasmid #149635: pBSV2_Psyn-sgRNArodA
Purpose: rodA gRNA expression in B. burgdorferi
Depositing lab: Christine Jacobs-Wagner. Depositing organization: Yale University. Publication: A CRISPR interference platform for selective downregulation of gene expression in Borrelia burgdorferi. Takacs CN, Scott M, Chang Y, Kloos ZA, Irnov I, Rosa PA, Liu J, Jacobs-Wagner C. Appl Environ Microbiol. 2020 Nov 30. pii: AEM.02519-20. doi: 10.1128/AEM.02519-20. PubMed 33257311.
Backbone
  Vector backbone: pBSV2_2
  Backbone manufacturer: CJW lab
  Vector type: Bacterial Expression, CRISPR
Growth in bacteria
  Bacterial resistance: Kanamycin, 50 μg/mL
  Growth temperature: 30°C
  Growth strain: DH5alpha
  Copy number: High Copy
Gene/Insert
  Gene/Insert name: sgRNArodA
  gRNA/shRNA sequence: TTAATCTACCTAATATACCA
  Species: Synthetic
  Promoter: Psyn
  Cloning method: Restriction Enzyme; 5′ cloning site Unknown (unknown if destroyed); 3′ cloning site Unknown (unknown if destroyed)
  Sequencing primers: 5′ Unknown
Terms and licenses: Academic/Nonprofit Terms; Industry Terms: Not Available to Industry
How to cite: pBSV2_Psyn-sgRNArodA was a gift from Christine Jacobs-Wagner (Addgene plasmid # 149635 ; http://n2t.net/addgene:149635 ; RRID:Addgene_149635)
